>Addgene plasmid #115507 | pOPS0314 | addgene full sequence | sequence record 224284 | Addgene NGS Result
CGCTCTTGGACTCCTGTTGATAGATCCAGTAATGACCTCAGAACTCCATCTGGATTTGTTCAGAACGCTC
GGTTGCCGCCGGGCGTTTTTTATTGGTGAGAATCCAGGCAATTGTGTCTCAAAATCTCTGATGTTACATT
GCACAAGATAAAAATATATCATCATGAACAATAAAACTGTCTGCTTACATAAACAGTAATACAAGGGGTG
TTATGAGCCATATTCAGCGTGAAACGAGCTGTAGCCGTCCGCGTCTGAACAGCAACATGGATGCGGATCT
GTATGGCTATAAATGGGCGCGTGATAACGTGGGTCAGAGCGGCGCGACCATTTATCGTCTGTATGGCAAA
CCGGATGCGCCGGAACTGTTTCTGAAACATGGCAAAGGCAGCGTGGCGAACGATGTGACCGATGAAATGG
TGCGTCTGAACTGGCTGACCGAATTTATGCCGCTGCCGACCATTAAACATTTTATTCGCACCCCGGATGA
TGCGTGGCTGCTGACCACCGCGATTCCGGGCAAAACCGCGTTTCAGGTGCTGGAAGAATATCCGGATAGC
GGCGAAAACATTGTGGATGCGCTGGCCGTGTTTCTGCGTCGTCTGCATAGCATTCCGGTGTGCAACTGCC
CGTTTAACAGCGATCGTGTGTTTCGTCTGGCCCAGGCGCAGAGCCGTATGAACAACGGCCTGGTGGATGC
GAGCGATTTTGATGATGAACGTAACGGCTGGCCGGTGGAACAGGTGTGGAAAGAAATGCATAAACTGCTG
CCGTTTAGCCCGGATAGCGTGGTGACCCACGGCGATTTTAGCCTGGATAACCTGATTTTCGATGAAGGCA
AACTGATTGGCTGCATTGATGTGGGCCGTGTGGGCATTGCGGATCGTTATCAGGATCTGGCCATTCTGTG
GAACTGCCTGGGCGAATTTAGCCCGAGCCTGCAAAAACGTCTGTTTCAGAAATATGGCATTGATAATCCG
GATATGAACAAACTGCAATTTCATCTGATGCTGGATGAATTTTTCTAATAATTAATTGAACTACTTTTCC
GCTGCATAACCCTGCTTCGGGGTCATTATAGCGATTTTTTCGGTATATCCATCCTTTTTCGCACGATATA
CAGGATTTTGCCAAAGGGTTCGTGTAGACTTTCCTTGGTGTATCCAACGGCGTCAGCCGGGCAGGATAGG
TGAAGTAGGCCCACCCGCGAGCGGGTGTTCCTTCTTCACTGTCCCTTATTCGCACCTGGCGGTGCTCAAC
GGGAATCCTGCTCTGCGAGGCTGGCCGTAGGCCGGCCGCGATGCAGGTGGCTGCTGAACCCCCAGCCGGA
ACTGACCCCACAAGGCCCTAGCGTTTGCAATGCACCAGGTCATCATTGACCCAGGCGTGTTCCACCAGGC
CGCTGCCTCGCAACTCTTCGCAGGCTTCGCCGACCTGCTCGCGCCACTTCTTCACGCGGGTGGAATCCGA
TCCGCACATGAGGCGGAAGGTTTCCAGCTTGAGCGGGTACGGCTCCCGGTGCGAGCTGAAATAGTCGAAC
ATCCGTCGGGCCGTCGGCGACAGCTTGCGGTACTTCTCCCATATGAATTTCGTGTAGTGGTCGCCAGCAA
ACAGCACGACGATTTCCTCGTCGATCAGGACCTGGCAACGGGACGTTTTCTTGCCACGGTCCAGGACGCG
GAAGCGGTGCAGCAGCGACACCGATTCCAGGTGCCCAACGCGGTCGGACGTGAAGCCCATCGCCGTCGCC
TGTAGGCGCGACAGGCATTCCTCGGCCTTCGTGTAATACCGGCCATTGATCGACCAGCCCAGGTCCTGGC
AAAGCTCGTAGAACGTGAAGGTGATCGGCTCGCCGATAGGGGTGCGCTTCGCGTACTCCAACACCTGCTG
CCACACCAGTTCGTCATCGTCGGCCCGCAGCTCGACGCCGGTGTAGGTGATCTTCACGTCCTTGTTGACG
TGGAAAATGACCTTGTTTTGCAGCGCCTCGCGCGGGATTTTCTTGTTGCGCGTGGTGAACAGGGCAGAGC
GGGCCGTGTCGTTTGGCATCGCTCGCATCGTGTCCGGCCACGGCGCAATATCGAACAAGGAAAGCTGCAT
TTCCTTGATCTGCTGCTTCGTGTGTTTCAGCAACGCGGCCTGCTTGGCTTCGCTGACCTGTTTTGCCAGG
TCCTCGCCGGCGGTTTTTCGCTTCTTGGTCGTCATAGTTCCTCGCGTGTCGATGGTCATCGACTTCGCCA
AACCTGCCGCCTCCTGTTCGAGCCGACGCGAACGCTCCACGGCGGCCGATGGCGCGGGCAGGGCAGGGGG
AGCCAGTTGCACGCTGTCGCGCTCGATCTTGGCCGTAGCTTGCTGGACTATCGAGCCGACGGACTGGAAG
GTTTCGCGGGGCGCACGCATGACGGTGCGGCTTGCGATGGTTTCGGCATCCTCGGCGGAAAACCCCGCGT
CGATCAGTTCTTGCCTGTATGCCTTCCGGTCAAACGTCCGATTCATTCACCCTCCTTGCGGGATTGCCCC
GGAATTAATTCCCCGGATCGATCCGTCGATCTTGATCCCCTGCGCCATCAGATCCTTGGCGGCAAGAAAG
CCATCCAGTTTACTTTGCAGGGCTTCCCAACCTTACCAGAGGGCGCCCCAGCTGGCAATTCCGGTTCGCT
TGCTGTCCATAAAACCGCCCAGTCTAGCTATCGCCATGTAAGCCCACTGCAAGCTACCTGCTTTCTCTTT
GCGCTTGCGTTTTCCCTTGTCCAGATAGCCCAGTAGCTGACATTCATCCGGGGTCAGCACCGTTTCTGCG
GACTGGCTTTCTACGTGGCTGCCATTTTTGGGGTGAGGCCGTTCGCGGCCGAGGGGCGCAGCCCCTGGGG
GGATGGGAGGCCCGCGTTAGCGGGCCGGGAGGGTTCGAGAAGGGGGGGCACCCCCCTTCGGCGTGCGCGG
TCACGCGCACAGGGCGCAGCCCTGGTTAAAAACAAGGTTTATAAATATTGGTTTAAAAGCAGGTTAAAAG
ACAGGTTAGCGGTGGCCGAAAAACGGGCGGAAACCCTTGCAAATGCTGGATTTTCTGCCTGTGGACAGCC
CCTCAAATGTCAATAGGTGCGCCCCTCATCTGTCAGCACTCTGCCCCTCAAGTGTCAAGGATCGCGCCCC
TCATCTGTCAGTAGTCGCGCCCCTCAAGTGTCAATACCGCAGGGCACTTATCCCCAGGCTTGTCCACATC
ATCTGTGGGAAACTCGCGTAAAATCAGGCGTTTTCGCCGATTTGCGAGGCTGGCCAGCTCCACGTCGCCG
GCCGAAATCGAGCCTGCCCCTCATCTGTCAACGCCGCGCCGGGTGAGTCGGCCCCTCAAGTGTCAACGTC
CGCCCCTCATCTGTCAGTGAGGGCCAAGTTTTCCGCGAGGTATCCACAACGCCGGCGGCCCTACATGGCT
CTGCTGTAGTGAGTGGGTTGCGCTCCGGCAGCGGTCCTGATCCCCCGCAGAAAAAAAGGATCTCAAGAAG
ATCCTTTGATCTTTTCTACATTACTGCATGAGCTTGTGGAAGTGTGCTGAGCATAAATGATTCTCCTAGC
TGTTCTTTGGGTAAGTACGCCATCAGGACGTTGTGAGTGGCGCGATTTTTAGCGGCTGAAATCAGCCCTT
GAGCCTGTCGGCAAGTCGCGTCATGAGGTCCATGCGCTCATGCAGGATCGCCACGACCAACGCGGGTTCG
CCCGCACGCGGCAGGCAAAAAACGTAGTGGTGTTCGCAGCGGGCCATCCGCAGCGCGGGAAAGAGTTCGC
TCATGTCCTTAAACGGGCCTTCGCCGGCGGCAAGCCTGGCTATGCCCTGTTCCAGCTTAGCGATATAGCG
GCGCACCTGCGCCGCGCCCCACTCCCGGCGCGTGTAGCGGATGATGCCGCGTAGATCGGCTTCGGCCTCA
GCCGTGAGGATGTAGGCCGTCAAGCGCGATCCCCGCTGAGTTCTTCATCAAGAATTTCGCCGACGCTCTT
GGTGGACACCTTGCCGGCAAGCCCATCGTTGATGCGGTTCCCCAGCATGGTTTTCAGTTCCTGCCATGCC
TGATCGGCATCAGCGTCACCGGGGAACAGACGTTCGAGGGCGTATTGCTTAATGGTCTTGCCCTGCAAGG
CGGCCAGGGCTTTCAGGCTCTGGTGCTGCTGGTCCGTCATGTCGATTGTCAGGCGGCTCATTGGATAACC
TCCATAAAATACACGTAACCACATTAGCACATATGTGGGCGTGAGGCTACAGCGCGAGGCGCATTAAGGT
CGGGAAAATGCGCTAGGCGCATTTAAATTGCGTATTGCTGTAATGCGCCATGCCGGCTAGACTAGGCCCA
AATGGGTATACCCAATTTGACCAAGGGGGACGCGATGAGGGCGGCCAAGCACTACCGACAACTTCTATCC
ATCGACTTCAACATCGAGGCGCTGGCCTTCGTGCCTGGACCCGACGGCACACGCGGCCGGCGCATCCACG
TCCTGGGGCGCGAGGTCCGCGACCGGCCCGGCCTGGTCGAGTACCTTTCGCCGGCGTTCGGCTCGCGGGT
GGCGCTGGACGGCTACTGCAAGGCCAATTTCGATGCAGTGCTGCACCTGGCGTACCCCGATCATCAGCAA
TGGGGCCACGCATGAAGCGCCGAAGCTACGCCATGCTGCGCGCCGCTGCCGCGCTGGCCGTCCTGGTCGT
TGCCTCGCCGGCATGGGCCGAGCTGCGCGGCGAGGTCGTGCGCATCATCGACGGCGACACCATCGACGTG
CTGGTAGACAAGCAGCCGGTGCGCGTGCGCCTGGTGGACATTGACGCGCCGGAAAAGCGGCAAGCCTTCG
GCGAACGTGCGCGCCAGGCGCTGGCCGGCATGGTGTTCCGCCGGCACGTCCTGGTCGACGAGAAGGACAC
CGACCGTTACGGCCGCACGCTGGGCACCGTCTGGGTCAACATGGAGCTGGCCAGCCGGCCGCCGCAGCCG
CGCAACGTCAACGCCGCGATGGTTCACCAGGGCATGGCGTGGGCCTATCGCTTCCACGGCCGCGCGGCCG
ACCCTGAAATGCTGCGGCTCGAACAGGAGGCGCGAGGCAAGCGCGTCGGCCTCTGGTCCGATCCGCACGC
CGTCGAGCCGTGGAAATGGCGACGCGAGAGCAACAACCGGAGGGACGAAGGTTGAAGGTCGCCCGCATCT
ACCTGCGCGCCAGTACGGACGAGCAGAATCTTGAACGCCAGGAGAGCCTTGTAGCGGCCACGCGGGCCGC
CGGGTACTACGTCGCCGGCATCTACCGCGAGAAGGCGTCCGGCGCACGCGCCGACCGGCCCGAGCTGCTG
CGCATGATCGCGGACCTGCAACCTGGTGAAGTCGTCGTTGCGGAGAAGATCGACCGCATCAGCCGCTTGC
CGTTGGCCGAGGCCGAGCGCCTGGTTGCGTCGATCCGGGCCAAAGGGGCCAAGCTGGCCGTGCCTGGCGT
GGTGGACCTGTCGGAGCTGGCCGCCGAGGCGAACGGAGTGGCGAAAATCGTTCTGGAATCCGTCCAGGAC
ATGCTTTTGAAGCTCGCCTTGCAGATGGCCCGCGACGACTACGAGGATCGGCGCGAGCGTCAACGTCAGG
GTGTCCAGTTGGCGAAGGCCGCCGGCCGCTACACCGGCCGCAAACGTGACGCCGGCATGCACGACCGCAT
CATCACGCTTCGCTCCGGCGGATCGAGCATTGCCAAGACGGCCAAGCTGGTCGGATGCAGCCCGAGCCAG
GTCAAACGAGTGTGGGCGGCCTGGAACGCGCAGCAGCAAAAATAAAGCCGGGCAGTGCCCGGCTTTTCTC
ACCTTTTCGCGTCCCGCAGGGCCGCTGCGAGCGCCCTACCTAGATCCTCGCTTTCCCCCTCGGTGTAGTC
CGGCCAGGGCACGAAGGGCGCGGATGCGAACCTGTTGAGCAGGTCAGATCTAGGGCGGCGGATTTGTCCT
ACTCAGGAGAGCGTTCACCGACAAACAACAGATAAAACGAAAGGCCCAGTCTTTCGACTGAGCCTTTCGT
TTTATTTGATGCCTGCCGAATTCGGATCCGGAGAGGCCTGAATCGCCCCATCATCCAGCCAGAAAGTGAG
GGAGCCACGGTTGATGAGAGCTTTGTTGTAGGTGGACCAGTTGGTGATTTTGAACTTTTGCTTTGCCACG
GAACGGTCTGCGTTGTCGGGAAGATGCGTGATCTGATCCTTCAACTCAGCAAAAGTTCGATTTATTCAAC
AAAGCGACGTTGTGTCTCAAAATCTCTGATGTTACATTGCACAAGATAAAAATATATCATCATGAACAAT
AAAACTGTCTGCTTACATAAACAGTAATACAAGGGGTGTTATGAGCCATATTCAACGGGAAACGTCTTGC
TCGAGATCTATCGATGCATGCCATGGTACCCGGGAGCTCGAATTCAGGCTTGGAGGATACGAATGAAGTT
CCCAAAAAACTTCATGTTTGGATATTCTTGGTCTGGTTTCCAGTTTGAGATGGGACTGCCAGGAAGTGAA
GTGGAAAGCGACTGGTGGGTGTGGGTTCACGACAAGGAGAACATAGCATCAGGTCTAGTAAGTGGAGATC
TACCAGAGAACGGCCCAGCATATTGGCACCTCTATAAGCAAGATCATGACATTGCAGAAAAGCTAGGAAT
GGATTGTATTAGAGGTGGCATTGAGTGGGCAAGAATTTTTCCAAAGCCAACATTTGACGTTAAAGTTGAT
GTGGAAAAGGATGAAGAAGGCAACATAATTTCCGTAGACGTTCCAGAGAGTACAATAAAAGAGCTAGAGA
AAATTGCCAACATGGAGGCCCTTGAACATTATCGCAAGATTTACTCAGACTGGAAGGAGAGGGGCAAAAC
CTTCATATTAAACCTCTACCACTGGCCTCTTCCATTATGGATTCATGACCCAATTGCAGTAAGGAAACTT
GGCCCGGATAGGGCTCCTGCAGGATGGTTAGATGAGAAAACAGTGGTAGAGTTTGTGAAGTTTGCCGCCT
TCGTTGCTTATCACCTTGATGACCTCGTTGACATGTGGAGCACAATGAACGAACCAAACGTAGTCTACAA
TCAAGGTTACATTAATCTACGTTCAGGATTTCCACCAGGATATCTAAGCTTTGAAGCAGCAGAAAAGGCA
AAATTCAACTTAATTCAGGCTCACATCGGAGCATATGATGCCATAAAAGAGTATTCAGAAAAATCCGTGG
GAGTGATATACGCCTTTGCTTGGCACGATCCTCTAGCGGAGGAGTATAAGGATGAAGTAGAGGAAATCAG
AAAGAAAGACTATGAGTTTGTAACAATTCTACACTCAAAAGGAAAGCTAGACTGGATCGGCGTAAACTAC
TACTCCAGGCTGGTATATGGAGCCAAAGATGGACACCTAGTTCCTTTACCTGGATATGGATTTATGAGTG
AGAGAGGAGGATTTGCAAAGTCAGGCAGACCTGCTAGTGACTTTGGATGGGAAATGTACCCAGAGGGCCT
TGAGAACCTTCTTAAGTATTTAAACAATGCCTACGAGCTACCAATGATAATTACAGAGAACGGTATGGCC
GATGCAGCAGATAGATACAGGCCACACTATCTCGTAAGCCATCTAAAGGCAGTTTACAATGCTATGAAAG
AAGGTGCTGATGTTAGAGGGTATCTCCACTGGTCACTAACAGACAACTACGAATGGGCCCAAGGGTTCAG
GATGAGATTTGGATTGGTTTACGTGGATTTCGAGACAAAGAAGAGATATTTAAGGCCAAGCGCCCTGGTA
TTCAGAGAAATAGCCACTCAAAAAGAAATTCCAGAAGAATTAGCTCACCTCGCAGACCTCAAATTTGTTA
CAAGAAAGTAGGCTTCCCAGGCATCAAATAAAACGAAAGGCTCAGTCGAAAGACTGGGCCTTTCGTTTTA
TCTGTTGTTTGTCGGTGAACGCTCTCCTGAGTAGGACAAATCCGCCGGGAGCGGATTTGAACGTTGCGAA
GCAACGGCCCGGAGGGTGGCGGGCAGGACGCCCGCCATAAACTGCCAGGGAATTC
Features (pLannotate 1.2.2; 16 found; start..end, strand, type, name):
      9..103     +  terminator     lambda t0 terminator: transcription terminator from phage lambda
    213..1025    +  CDS            aphA1: KKA1_ECOLX - Also known as nptI. Protein inferred from homology: Swiss-Prot protein existence level 3. Resistance to kanamycin and structurally-related aminoglycosides, including amikacin. From Escherichia coli.
   1179..1287    +  oriT           oriT: incP origin of transfer
   1348..2496    -  CDS            trfA: trans-acting replication protein that binds to and activates oriV
   2548..2829    -  CDS            tnpA (fragment): TN5P_ECOLX - Also known as tnp. Experimental evidence at protein level: Swiss-Prot protein existence level 1. Mediates transposition of transposon Tn5 by a 'cut and paste' mechanism. First, the monomeric transposase binds the 19 bp inverted DNA repeats flanking the transposon. Then, dimerization of the DNA- bound transposase creates a synaptic DNA complex. After nicking of the first DNA strand, excision of the transposon proceeds through a series of intermediates. The transposase then mediates the insertion of the transposon at a new site by strand transfer. The activity of the wild- type tran
   2889..3420    -  rep_origin     oriV: incP origin of replication
   3476..3511    -  rep_origin     CloDF13 ori (fragment): Plasmids containing the CloDF13 (CDF) origin of replication can be propagated in E. coli cells that contain additional plasmids with compatible origins.
   3635..3943    -  CDS            parE: PARE_ECOLX - Experimental evidence at protein level: Swiss-Prot protein existence level 1. Toxin component of a type II toxin-antitoxin (TA) system involved in plasmid partition. Acts by inhibiting DNA gyrase, converting supercoiled plasmid DNA into a singly cleaved linear form in an ATP-dependent fashion. To do so it probably interacts with one of the gyrase subunits. Gyrase inhibition is prevented by antitoxin ParD, and is reversed in vitro by incubation with ParD. In cells that have lost the plasmid filamentation and growth inhibition occur; this is suppressed when ParD is supplied in trans
   3943..4191    -  CDS            parD: PARD_ECOLX - Experimental evidence at protein level: Swiss-Prot protein existence level 1. Antitoxin component of a type II toxin-antitoxin (TA) system involved in plasmid partition. Inhibits the anti-DNA gyrase activity of toxin ParE; reverses and restores gyrase catalytic activity in vitro. The parDE operon alone is capable of stabilizing an RK2-derived minireplicon under defined growth conditions in several different Gram- negative bacteria. It does so by the post-segregational killing (PSK) of plasmid-free cells, also referred to as a plasmid addiction system. Binds its own promoter, autor
   4320..5162    +  CDS            parB: PARB4_ECOLX - Protein predicted: Swiss-Prot protein existence level 4. Involved in plasmid partition. From Escherichia coli.
   5126..5782    +  CDS            parA: PARA4_ECOLX - Protein inferred from homology: Swiss-Prot protein existence level 3. Involved in plasmid partition. From Escherichia coli.
   5942..6028    -  terminator     rrnB T1 terminator: Escherichia coli rrnB; transcription terminator T1 from the E. coli rrnB gene
   6031..6156    -  CDS            TRA2_ECOLX (fragment): Protein predicted: Swiss-Prot protein existence level 4. Required for transposition of transposon Tn903. From Escherichia coli.
   6341..6375    +  CDS            KanR (fragment): aminoglycoside phosphotransferase; aph(3')-Ia; confers resistance to kanamycin in bacteria or G418 (Geneticin®) in eukaryotes
   6433..7821    +  CDS            bgaS (fragment): BGAL_SULAC - Experimental evidence at protein level: Swiss-Prot protein existence level 1. From Sulfolobus acidocaldarius (strain ATCC 33909 / DSM 639 / JCM 8929 / NBRC 15157 / NCIMB 11770).
   7865..7951    +  terminator     rrnB T1 terminator: Escherichia coli rrnB; transcription terminator T1 from the E. coli rrnB gene
