[The description below was written by a language model from this plasmid's Addgene catalogue record and pLannotate feature annotations shown in this document.]
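Description:
pOPS0314 is a low-copy, broad-host-range bacterial expression plasmid of about 8 kb, built by Golden Gate modular assembly in the pOGG026 backbone as part of a bacterial expression vector archive. Replication relies on the IncP (RK2-type) system: an oriV origin together with the trfA gene, whose product binds and activates oriV. An IncP oriT allows the plasmid to be mobilised by conjugation when transfer functions are supplied in trans. Selection is by kanamycin, conferred by the aphA1 (nptI) aminoglycoside phosphotransferase gene, which is preceded by a lambda t0 terminator.

Its defining feature is the RK2 par stability region. This comprises the parD/parE type II toxin-antitoxin pair, which eliminates plasmid-free segregants by post-segregational killing, and the divergently oriented parA and parB genes annotated as partition functions. Together these maintain the plasmid without antibiotic pressure, which is the stated purpose: a reporter usable in environments where no selection can be applied.

The payload is the constitutive pNeo promoter module driving celB, followed by the T-pharma terminator module, with parts domesticated to remove sites that interfere with Golden Gate cloning. In the automated annotation the reporter appears as a partial homology match to a Sulfolobus beta-galactosidase, consistent with celB encoding a related glycosidase. The short KanR fragment just upstream probably reflects sequence carried in the pNeo module, though the annotation does not label the promoter itself. rrnB T1 terminators flank the cassette, insulating it from the backbone. Small Tn5, Tn903 and CloDF13 fragments appear to be incidental remnants. The record does not name a target host species.
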