Addgene plasmid #115507: pOPS0314
Purpose: Reporter plasmid suitable for experiments in environments where there is no antibiotic selection present. Constitutive promoter pNeo expressing celB
Depositing lab: Philip Poole. Depositing organization: University of Oxford. Publication: A Bacterial Expression Vector Archive (BEVA) for Flexible Modular Assembly of Golden Gate-Compatible Vectors. Geddes BA, Mendoza-Suarez MA, Poole PS. Front Microbiol. 2019 Jan 14;9:3345. doi: 10.3389/fmicb.2018.03345. eCollection 2018. PubMed 30692983.
Backbone
  Vector backbone: pOGG026
  Vector type: Bacterial Expression
Growth in bacteria
  Bacterial resistance: Kanamycin, 50 μg/mL
  Growth temperature: 37°C
  Growth strain: DH5alpha
  Copy number: Low Copy
Gene/Insert
  Gene/Insert name: celB pOGG050, T-pharma pOGG003 assembled in pOGG026
  Species: Synthetic
  Mutation: Domesticated for Golden Gate cloning
  Promoter: Constitutive promoter pNeo pOGG001
  Cloning method: Unknown
Terms and licenses: Academic/Nonprofit Terms; Industry Terms: Not Available to Industry
Depositor comments: Please visit https://www.biorxiv.org/content/early/2018/08/16/392423 for bioRxiv preprint.
How to cite: pOPS0314 was a gift from Philip Poole (Addgene plasmid # 115507 ; http://n2t.net/addgene:115507 ; RRID:Addgene_115507)
